Addgene plasmid #51254: pEF5/FRT/DEST-3xHA/mGli2 P5-6D
Purpose: Encodes N-3xHA-TEV-mouseGli2-C; amino acids 923,956 mutated to Asp
Depositing lab: Rajat Rohatgi. Depositing organization: Stanford University. Publication: Gli Protein Activity Is Controlled by Multisite Phosphorylation in Vertebrate Hedgehog Signaling. Niewiadomski P, Kong JH, Ahrends R, Ma Y, Humke EW, Khan S, Teruel MN, Novitch BG, Rohatgi R. Cell Rep. 2013 Dec 24. pii: S2211-1247(13)00733-X. doi: 10.1016/j.celrep.2013.12.003. PubMed 24373970.
Backbone
  Vector backbone: pEF5-FRT-DEST
  Backbone manufacturer: Invitrogen
  Vector type: Mammalian Expression ; Flpin system
  Selectable markers: Hygromycin
Growth in bacteria
  Bacterial resistance: Ampicillin, 100 μg/mL
  Growth temperature: 37°C
  Growth strain: DH5alpha
  Copy number: High Copy
Gene/Insert
  Gene/Insert name: Gli2
  Species: M. musculus (mouse)
  Mutation: amino acids 923,956 mutated to Asp
  Entrez Gene: Gli2
  Tag / fusion protein: 3xHA-TEV (N terminal on insert)
Terms and licenses: Academic/Nonprofit Terms; Industry Terms: Not Available to Industry
How to cite: pEF5/FRT/DEST-3xHA/mGli2 P5-6D was a gift from Rajat Rohatgi (Addgene plasmid # 51254 ; http://n2t.net/addgene:51254 ; RRID:Addgene_51254)
