[The description below was written by a language model from this plasmid's Addgene catalogue record.]
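Description:
pEF5/FRT/DEST-3xHA/mGli2 P5-6D is a mammalian expression plasmid built on the Invitrogen pEF5-FRT-DEST backbone, a Gateway destination vector designed for the Flp-In system. It is propagated in E. coli as a high-copy plasmid under ampicillin selection, and hygromycin is the selectable marker in mammalian cells. In Flp-In vectors of this type, an FRT site allows Flp recombinase to integrate the plasmid into a matching FRT site pre-installed in the host cell genome. Hygromycin resistance then identifies the correctly integrated clones, giving isogenic stable lines that carry a single copy of the transgene at a defined locus. The backbone name implies that expression is driven by an EF-1α promoter, but the record gives no feature table and does not list the promoter or other regulatory elements explicitly.

The insert is mouse Gli2, a transcription factor of the Hedgehog signaling pathway, fused at its N terminus to a triple HA epitope followed by a TEV protease cleavage site. The HA tag allows detection and immunoprecipitation, and the TEV site allows the tag to be removed or the protein to be released from an affinity matrix. This variant has amino acids 923 and 956 mutated to aspartate. Such substitutions are commonly used to mimic constitutive phosphorylation, and the "P5-6D" name suggests these residues are the fifth and sixth in a series of phosphorylation sites. The associated study concerns control of Gli protein activity by multisite phosphorylation in vertebrate Hedgehog signaling. The construct is therefore suited to stable, near-uniform expression of a phosphomimetic Gli2 mutant for comparison with wild-type or other phosphosite variants.
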