>Addgene plasmid #51254 | pEF5/FRT/DEST-3xHA/mGli2 P5-6D | addgene partial sequence | sequence record 79303 | T7 5'-TAATACGACTCACTATAGGG-3'
CGAGCTCGGATCCACTAGTCCAGTGTGGTGGAATTCTGCAGATATCAACAAGTTTGTACAAAAAAGCAGG
CTGGCGCCGGAACCAATTCAGTCGACATGTACCCATACGATGTTCCAGATTACGCTTATCCTTATGACGT
ACCTGACTATGCATACCCTTATGATGTACCAGACTACGCTGGCGCGGTACCAAGCGGAGGAAGCGAGAAT
CTTTATTTTCAGGGCACTGGAGGAACGAGTCGACAAATGGAGACTTCTGCCCCAGCCCCTGCACTGGAGA
AGAAAGAAGCCAAGAGTGGTCTCTTGGAGGACAGCAGCTTCCCCGACCCAGGGAAAAAGGCCTGTCCTCT
GGCGGTGGCCGCAGCTGTAGCCGCCCACGGAGTTCCTCAGCAGCTCCTGCCGGCTTTCCACGCGCCTTTG
CCGATTGACATGAGACACCAGGAGGGAAGGTACCATTATGACCCTCACTCTGTCCACAGTGTACACGGGC
CTCCCACCCTAAGTGGCAGCCCTGTCATCTCAGATATCTCCTTGATACGACTTTCTCCACACCCTGCTGG
CCCTGGAGAGTCACCCTTCAGCGCCCACCACCCCTACGTGAACCCCCATATGGAGCACTACCTCCGGTCT
GTGCACAGCAGCCCCACACTCTCAATGATCTCTGCCGCCAGGGGCCTCAGCCCTGCTGATGTGGCCCACG
AACATCTGAAAGAGAGGGGACTCTTTAGCCTCGCAGCCCCAGGCACCAACCCTTCAGACTATTACCACCA
GATGACCCTCATGGCAAGCCACCCCACCCCTTATGGGGACCTTCTAATGCAGAGCGGGGGTGCTGCT
