>Addgene plasmid #51254 | pEF5/FRT/DEST-3xHA/mGli2 P5-6D | addgene partial sequence | sequence record 80051 | mGli2-F2 5'-TCTGTCCTGGAAAACTTCAACA-3'
CTGCCCAGCCAGCGGCTACCAGAGCTGACCGAAGTGACGATGCTGAGCCAGCTGCAGGAACGAAGAGACA
GCTCCACCAGCACCATGAGCTCGGCCTACACTGTGAGCCGCCGCTCCTCTGGCATCTCCCCATACTTCTC
TAGCCGTCGCTCCAGCGAGGCTTCGCCTCTCGGTGGCCTACGCCCGCACAACGCCAGCTCAGCAGACTCC
TATGACCCCATCTCCACAGATGCCTCTCGGCGCTCCAGTGAAGCCAGCCAGTGCAGTGGCGGTGGCCCAG
GGCTGCTCAACCTCACACCAGCGCAGCAGTACAACCTGCGTGCCAAGTACGCAGCGGCCACAGGTGGACC
ACCGCCCACGCCACTGCCGGGCCTCGATCGTGTAAGCCTTCGTACCCGCCTGGCCTTGCTGGATGCTCCT
GAGCGTGCACTTCCTGGTGCCTGCCCACATCCACTGGGGCCACGGCGTGGCGACGATGGGCCTACCTATA
GCCATGGTCATGGCCATGGCTACGCAGGTGCGGCTCCAGCATTCCCCCACGAGGGGCCAAACAGCAGCAC
ACGGCGGGCCGACGACCCTGTGCGGCGCCCTGACCCCCTTATTCTGCCTCGAGTGCAACGTTTCCACAGT
ACCCACAACATGAATCCAGGTTCACTGCCACCCTGCGCTGATCGGCGTGGCCTGCACGTACAGAGCCACC
CCAGCGTAGACAGCAACCTGACCCGCAACGCCTACTCTCCCAGACCCCCTAGCATCAATGAGAACGTGGT
GATGGAGGCCGTGGCTGCTGGGGTAGACGGCCCAGGGCTAGAGTGCGACCTGGGGCTGGTGGAGGATGAG
CTGGTGCTGCCAGATGATGTGG
